Addgene plasmid #40387: pBACgus_Sumostar/LRRK2 1867-2186_G2019S
Depositing lab: Michael J Fox Foundation MJFF. Depositing organization: Michael J Fox Foundation.
Backbone
  Vector backbone: pBACgus_SUMOstar
  Backbone manufacturer: Novagen
  Vector type: Baculovirus
Growth in bacteria
  Bacterial resistance: Ampicillin, 100 μg/mL
  Growth temperature: 37°C
  Growth strain: Top10
  Copy number: High Copy
Gene/Insert 1
  Gene/Insert name: SUMO
  Species: Synthetic
  Promoter: polH
  Tag / fusion protein: 6xHis (N terminal on insert)
  Cloning method: Restriction Enzyme; 5′ cloning site BamHI (destroyed during cloning); 3′ cloning site HindIII (destroyed during cloning)
  Sequencing primers: 5′ DSP2466For:GAATTTCGTCGACAGATC; 3′ DSP2466Rev:AATAACCCGGATCAGCTT
Gene/Insert 2
  Gene/Insert name: LRRK2
  Species: H. sapiens (human)
  Mutation: aa1867-2186, G2019S
  Entrez Gene: LRRK2 (a.k.a. AURA17, DARDARIN, PARK8, RIPK7, ROCO2)
  Tag / fusion protein: HisTEV (N terminal on insert)
Terms and licenses: Academic/Nonprofit Terms; Industry Terms
How to cite: pBACgus_Sumostar/LRRK2 1867-2186_G2019S was a gift from Michael J Fox Foundation MJFF (Addgene plasmid # 40387 ; http://n2t.net/addgene:40387 ; RRID:Addgene_40387)
