[The description below was written by a language model from this plasmid's Addgene catalogue record and pLannotate feature annotations shown in this document.]
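Description:
pBACgus_Sumostar/LRRK2 1867-2186_G2019S is a baculovirus transfer plasmid built on the pBACgus_SUMOstar backbone for producing a fragment of human LRRK2 in insect cells. In bacteria it is maintained as a high-copy plasmid through a ColE1/pUC-type origin and selected with ampicillin via the β-lactamase gene. An f1 origin and a remnant of lacZα are also annotated. The expression region is flanked by AcMNPV sequences, lef2/ORF603 on one side and an ORF1629-containing recombination region on the other. These provide the homology for recombination with baculoviral DNA, placing the cassette at the polyhedrin locus of the resulting virus.

The payload is driven by the very late polyhedrin (polH) promoter and encodes a SUMOstar fusion partner followed by LRRK2 residues 1867–2186 carrying the G2019S substitution. The annotated LRRK2 segment length is consistent with this span. SUMOstar is a modified yeast SMT3 derivative altered so that endogenous eukaryotic SUMO proteases do not remove it, which allows it to act as a solubility and expression tag in insect cells. The record lists an N-terminal 6xHis tag on the SUMO portion and a His-TEV element ahead of LRRK2. The feature table also detects a short histidine-tag fragment downstream of the LRRK2 segment, although whether this is in frame and translated is not stated. A divergently oriented p6.9 late promoter drives E. coli β-glucuronidase (GUS), giving a reporter that can be used to identify recombinant virus. The record does not state a purpose, but the design suits expression and affinity purification of this LRRK2 G2019S mutant fragment.
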