Features (pLannotate 1.2.2; 15 found; start..end, strand, type, name):
    329..453     +  CDS            lef2: baculovirus late expression factor 2
    491..1096    +  CDS            ORF603: baculovirus ORF603 protein
   1167..2972    -  CDS            GUS: β-glucuronidase; uidA (or gusA) from E. coli
   2987..3302    -  promoter       p6.9 promoter: Autographa californica p6.9; baculovirus late basic protein promoter
   3317..3408    +  promoter       polyhedrin promoter: polh from Autographa californica; promoter for the baculovirus polyhedrin gene
   3454..3740    +  CDS            SUMO (fragment): cleavable ubiquitin-like protein tag; S. cerevisiae SMT3 (truncated and modified); modified to prevent cleavage by eukaryotic SUMO proteases
   3793..4752    +  CDS            LRRK2 (fragment): LRRK2_HUMAN - Also known as PARK8. Experimental evidence at protein level: Swiss-Prot protein existence level 1. Serine/threonine-protein kinase which phosphorylates a broad range of proteins involved in multiple processes such as neuronal plasticity, autophagy, and vesicle trafficking (PubMed:20949042, PubMed:22012985, PubMed:26824392, PubMed:29125462, PubMed:28720718, PubMed:29127255, PubMed:30398148, PubMed:29212815, PubMed:30635421, PubMed:21850687, PubMed:23395371, PubMed:17114044, PubMed:24687852, PubMed:26014385, PubMed:25201882). Is a key regulator of RAB GTPases by regulating the GTP/
   4778..4795    +  CDS            9xHis (fragment): 9xHis affinity tag
   4832..6189    +  misc_recomb    baculovirus recombination region (ORF1629): contains part of ORF1629
   6187..6264    -  CDS            P61 (fragment): P78_NPVAC - Experimental evidence at protein level: Swiss-Prot protein existence level 1. Plays a role in the transport of the nucleocapsids from the cytoplasm toward the host nucleus together with the host actin- polymerizing Arp2/3 complex. From Autographa californica nuclear polyhedrosis virus (AcMNPV).
   6452..7040    -  rep_origin     ori: high-copy-number ColE1/pMB1/pBR322/pUC origin of replication
   7211..8071    -  CDS            AmpR: β-lactamase; bla; confers resistance to ampicillin, carbenicillin, and related antibiotics
   8072..8176    -  promoter       AmpR promoter: bla
   8203..8658    +  rep_origin     f1 ori (sequence partly withheld): f1 bacteriophage origin of replication; arrow indicates direction of (+) strand synthesis
   8663..1       -  CDS            lacZα (fragment) (across the origin): LacZα fragment of β-galactosidase; lacZ fragment
>Addgene plasmid #40387 | pBACgus_Sumostar/LRRK2 1867-2186_G2019S | depositor full sequence | sequence record 52064 | pBACgus_Sumostar/LRRK2 1867-2186_G2019S sequence 8728 bps
GGAACGGCTCCGCCCACTATTAATGAAATTAAAAATTCCAATTTTAAAAAACGCAGCAAGAGAAACATTT
GTATGAAAGAATGCGTAGAAGGAAAGAAAAATGTCGTCGACATGCTGAACAACAAGATTAATATGCCTCC
GTGTATAAAAAAAATATTGAACGATTTGAAAGAAAACAATGTACCGCGCGGCGGTATGTACAGGAAGAGG
TTTATACTAAACTGTTACATTGCAAACGTGGTTTCGTGTGCCAAGTGTGAAAACCGATGTTTAATCAAGG
CTCTGACGCATTTCTACAACCACGACTCCAAGTGTGTGGGTGAAGTCATGCATCTTTTAATCAAATCCCA
AGATGTGTATAAACCACCAAACTGCCAAAAAATGAAAACTGTCGACAAGCTCTGTCCGTTTGCTGGCAAC
TGCAAGGGTCTCAATCCTATTTGTAATTATTGAATAATAAAACAATTATAAATGCTAAATTTGTTTTTTA
TTAACGATACAAACCAAACGCAACAAGAACATTTGTAGTATTATCTATAATTGAAAACGCGTAGTTATAA
TCGCTGAGGTAATATTTAAAATCATTTTCAAATGATTCACAGTTAATTTGCGACAATATAATTTTATTTT
CACATAAACTAGACGCCTTGTCGTCTTCTTCTTCGTATTCCTTCTCTTTTTCATTTTTCTCTTCATAAAA
ATTAACATAGTTATTATCGTATCCATATATGTATCTATCGTATAGAGTAAATTTTTTGTTGTCATAAATA
TATATGTCTTTTTTAATGGGGTGTATAGTACCGCTGCGCATAGTTTTTCTGTAATTTACAACAGTGCTAT
TTTCTGGTAGTTCTTCGGAGTGTGTTGCTTTAATTATTAAATTTATATAATCAATGAATTTGGGATCGTC
GGTTTTGTACAATATGTTGCCGGCATAGTACGCAGCTTCTTCTAGTTCAATTACACCATTTTTTAGCAGC
ACCGGATTAACATAACTTTCCAAAATGTTGTACGAACCGTTAAACAAAAACAGTTCACCTCCCTTTTCTA
TACTATTGTCTGCGAGCAGTTGTTTGTTGTTAAAAATAACAGCCATTGTAATGAGACGCACAAACTAATA
TCACAAACTGGAAATGTCTATCAATATATAGTTGCTGATCAGATCCTCATTGTTTGCCTCCCTGCTGCGG
TTTTTCACCGAAGTTCATGCCAGTCCAGCGTTTTTGCAGCAGAAAAGCCGCCGACTTCGGTTTGCGGTCG
CGAGTGAAGATCCCTTTCTTGTTACCGCCAACGCGCAATATGCCTTGCGAGGTCGCAAAATCGGCGAAAT
TCCATACCTGTTCACCGACGACGGCGCTGACGCGATCAAAGACGCGGTGATACATATCCAGCCATGCACA
CTGATACTCTTCACTCCACATGTCGGTGTACATTGAGTGCAGCCCGGCTAACGTATCCACGCCGTATTCG
GTGATGATAATCGGCTGATGCAGTTTCTCCTGCCAGGCCAGAAGTTCTTTTTCCAGTACCTTCTCTGCCG
TTTCCAAATCGCCGCTTTGGACATACCATCCGTAATAACGGTTCAGGCACAGCACATCAAAGAGATCGCT
GATGGTATCGGTGTGAGCGTCGCAGAACATTACATTGACGCAGGTGATCGGACGCGTCGGGTCGAGTTTA
CGCGTTGCTTCCGCCAGTGGCGCGAAATATTCCCGTGCACCTTGCGGACGGGTATCCGGTTCGTTGGCAA
TACTCCACATCACCACGCTTGGGTGGTTTTTGTCACGCGCTATCAGCTCTTTAATCGCCTGTAAGTGCGC
TTGCTGAGTTTCCCCGTTGACTGCCTCTTCGCTGTACAGTTCTTTCGGCTTGTTGCCCGCTTCGAAACCA
ATGCCTAAAGAGAGCGAAAAGCCGACAGCAGCAGTTTCATCAATCACCACGATGCCATGTTCATCTGCCC
AGTCGAGCATCTCTTCAGCGTAAGGGTAATGCGAGGTACGGTAGGAGTTGGCCCCAATCCAGTCCATTAA
TGCGTGGTCGTGCACCATCAGCACGTTATCGAATCCTTTGCCACGTAAGTCCGCATCTTCATGACGACCA
AAGCCAGTAAAGTAGAACGGTTTGTGGTTAATCAGGAACTGTTGGCCCTTCACTGCCACTGACCGGATGC
CGACGCGAAGCGGGTAGATATCACACTCTGTCTGGCTTTTGGCTGTGACGCACAGTTCATAGAGATAACC
TTCACCCGGTTGCCAGAGGTGCGGATTCACCACTTGCAAAGTCCCGCTAGTGCCTTGTCCAGTTGCAACC
ACCTGTTGATCCGCATCACGCAGTTCAACGCTGACATCACCATTGGCCACCACCTGCCAGTCAACAGACG
CGTGGTTACAGTCTTGCGCGACATGCGTCACCACGGTGATATCGTCCACCCAGGTGTTCGGCGTGGTGTA
GAGCATTACGCTGCGATGGATTCCGGCATAGTTAAAGAAATCATGGAAGTAAGACTGCTTTTTCTTGCCG
TTTTCGTCGGTAATCACCATTCCCGGCGGGATAGTCTGCCAGTTCAGTTCGTTGTTCACACAAACGGTGA
TACGTACACTTTTCCCGGCAATAACATACGGCGTGACATCGGCTTCAAATGGCGTATAGCCGCCCTGATG
CTCCATCACTTCCTGATTATTGACCCACACTTTGCCGTAATGAGTGACCGCATCGAAACGCAGCACGATA
CGCTGGCCTGCCCAACCTTTCGGTATAAAGACTTCGCGCTGATACCAGACGTTGCCCGCATAATTACGAA
TATCTGCATCGGCGAACTGATCGTTAAAACTGCCTGGCACAGCAATTGCCCGGCTTTCTTGTAACGCGCT
TTCCCACCAACGCTGATCAATTCCACAGTTTTCGCGATCCAGACTGAATGCCCACAGGCCGTCGAGTTTT
TTGATTTCACGGGTTGGGGTTTCTACAGGACGGACCATATTTATAGGTGTAATTTATGTAGCTGTAATTT
TTACCTTATTAATATTTTTTACGCTTTGCATTCGACGACTGAACTCCCAAATATATGTTTAACTCGTCTT
GGTCGTTTGAATTTTTGTTGCTGTGTTTCCTAATATTTTCCATCACCTTAAATATGTTATTGTAATCCTC
AATGTTGAACTTGCAATTGGACACGGCATAGTTTTCCATAGTCGTGTAAAACATGGTATTGGCTGCATTG
TAATACATCCGACTGAGCGGGTACGGATCTATGTGTTTGAGCAGCCTGTTCAAAAACTCTGCATCGTCGC
AAAACGGAATTTCGTCGACAGATCTGATCATGGAGATAATTAAAATGATAACCATCTCGCAAATAAATAA
GTATTTTACTGTTTTCGTAACAGTTTTGTAATAAAAAAACCTATAAATATAGGATCTATGGGTCATCACC
ATCATCATCACGGGTCCCTGCAGGACTCAGAAGTCAATCAAGAAGCTAAGCCAGAGGTCAAGCCAGAAGT
CAAGCCTGAGACTCACATCAATTTAAAGGTGTCCGATGGATCTTCAGAGATCTTCTTCAAGATCAAAAAG
ACCACTCCTTTAAGAAGGCTGATGGAAGCGTTCGCTAAAAGACAGGGTAAGGAAATGGACTCCTTAACGT
TCTTGTACGACGGTATTGAAATTCAAGCTGATCAGACCCCTGAAGATTTGGACATGGAGGATAACGATAT
TATTGAGGCTCACAGAGAACAGATTGGAGGATCCATGCACCACCATCACCACCATCACCACGAGAACCTT
TATTTCCAAGGAAACATCATGCTCAACAACGATGAGCTCGAATTTGAACAAGCTCCAGAATTCCTGCTCG
GCGACGGCTCTTTCGGCTCCGTATACCGTGCTGCTTATGAAGGCGAAGAAGTCGCCGTAAAGATCTTCAA
CAAGCACACCTCGCTCCGTCTGCTCCGTCAGGAACTGGTCGTTCTGTGTCATCTGCACCATCCGAGCCTC
ATCTCCCTGCTGGCCGCTGGCATCCGTCCTCGTATGCTGGTGATGGAGCTGGCATCCAAGGGCTCTCTCG
ACCGCCTGCTGCAGCAGGACAAGGCTTCTCTGACCCGTACTCTGCAGCATCGTATCGCTCTGCATGTAGC
TGACGGCCTGCGTTATCTTCATTCTGCAATGATCATTTATCGCGACCTGAAACCTCATAATGTACTGCTG
TTTACTCTGTACCCGAACGCTGCCATCATCGCTAAGATTGCAGACTATTCCATTGCGCAGTACTGCTGCC
GCATGGGCATTAAAACAAGCGAAGGTACGCCGGGTTTCCGTGCTCCAGAAGTGGCTCGTGGCAACGTTAT
TTACAACCAGCAAGCTGACGTTTACTCGTTCGGTCTGCTCCTGTACGATATCCTGACTACCGGCGGCCGT
ATCGTAGAAGGTCTGAAGTTCCCTAACGAATTCGACGAACTGGAAATCCAGGGCAAGCTGCCAGACCCGG
TTAAAGAATACGGTTGCGCTCCGTGGCCGATGGTAGAGAAGCTCATCAAACAGTGCCTTAAAGAAAACCC
TCAGGAACGTCCAACCTCTGCTCAAGTGTTCGACATCCTTAACAGCGCTGAACTCGTCTGTCTGACTCGC
CGTATTCTCCTGCCTAAGAATGTTATCGTGGAATGTATGGTTGCTACTCACCATAACTCTCGCAACGCTT
CCATCTGGCTCGGCTGTGGCCACACTGACCGTGGTCAGCTCAGCTTCCTGGACCTGAACACTTGATAAGC
TTGCGGCCGCACTCGAGCACCACCACCACCACCACTAACCTAGGTAGCTGAGCGCATGCAAGCTGATCCG
GGTTATTAGTACATTTATTAAGCGCTAGATTCTGTGCGTTGTTGATTTACAGACAATTGTTGTACGTATT
TTAATAATTCATTAAATTTATAATCTTTAGGGTGGTATGTTAGAGCGAAAATCAAATGATTTTCAGCGTC
TTTATATCTGAATTTAAATATTAAATCCTCAATAGATTTGTAAAATAGGTTTCGATTAGTTTCAAACAAG
GGTTGTTTTTCCGAACCGATGGCTGGACTATCTAATGGATTTTCGCTCAACGCCACAAAACTTGCCAAAT
CTTGTAGCAGCAATCTAGCTTTGTCGATATTCGTTTGTGTTTTGTTTTGTAATAAAGGTTCGACGTCGTT
CAAAATATTATGCGCTTTTGTATTTCTTTCATCACTGTCGTTAGTGTACAATTGACTCGACGTAAACACG
TTAAATAGAGCTTGGACATATTTAACATCGGGCGTGTTAGCTTTATTAGGCCGATTATCGTCGTCGTCCC
AACCCTCGTCGTTAGAAGTTGCTTCCGAAGACGATTTTGCCATAGCCACACGACGCCTATTAATTGTGTC
GGCTAACACGTCCGCGATCAAATTTGTAGTTGAGCTTTTTGGAATTATTTCTGATTGCGGGCGTTTTTGG
GCGGGTTTCAATCTAACTGTGCCCGATTTTAATTCAGACAACACGTTAGAAAGCGATGGTGCAGGCGGTG
GTAACATTTCAGACGGCAAATCTACTAATGGCGGCGGTGGTGGAGCTGATGATAAATCTACCATCGGTGG
AGGCGCAGGCGGGGCTGGCGGCGGAGGCGGAGGCGGAGGTGGTGGCGGTGATGCAGACGGCGGTTTAGGC
TCAAATGTCTCTTTAGGCAACACAGTCGGCACCTCAACTATTGTACTGGTTTCGGGCGCCGTTTTTGGTT
TGACCGGTCTGAGACGAGTGCGATTTTTTTCGTTTCTAATAGCTTCCAACAATTGTTGTCTGTCGTCTAA
AGGTGCAGCGGGTTGAGGTTCCGTCGGCATTGGTGGAGCGGGCGGCAATTCAGACATCGATGGTGGTGGT
GGTGGTGGAGGCGCTGGAATGTTAGGCACGGGAGAAGGTGGTGGCGGCGGTGCCGCCGGTATAATTTGTT
CTGGTTTAGTTTGTTCGCGCACGATTGTGGGCACCGGCGCAGGCGCCGCTGGCTGCACAACGGAAGGTCG
TCTGCTTCGAGGCAGCGCTTGGGGTGGTGGCAATTCAATATTATAATTGGAATACAAATCGTAAAAATCT
GCTATAAGCATTGTAATTTCGCTATCGTTTACCGTGCCGATATTTAACAACCGCTCAATGTAAGCAATTG
TATTGTAAAGAGATTGTCTCAAGCTCGGATCGATCCCGCACGCCGATAACAAGCCTTTTCATTTTTACTA
CAGCATTGTAGTGGCGAGACACTTCGCTGTCGTCGAGGTTTAAACGCTTCCTCGCTCACTGACTCGCTGC
GCTCGGTCGTTCGGCTGCGGCGAGCGGTATCAGCTCACTCAAAGGCGGTAATACGGTTATCCACAGAATC
AGGGGATAACGCAGGAAAGAACATGTGAGCAAAAGGCCAGCAAAAGGCCAGGAACCGTAAAAAGGCCGCG
TTGCTGGCGTTTTTCCATAGGCTCCGCCCCCCTGACGAGCATCACAAAAATCGACGCTCAAGTCAGAGGT
GGCGAAACCCGACAGGACTATAAAGATACCAGGCGTTTCCCCCTGGAAGCTCCCTCGTGCGCTCTCCTGT
TCCGACCCTGCCGCTTACCGGATACCTGTCCGCCTTTCTCCCTTCGGGAAGCGTGGCGCTTTCTCATAGC
TCACGCTGTAGGTATCTCAGTTCGGTGTAGGTCGTTCGCTCCAAGCTGGGCTGTGTGCACGAACCCCCCG
TTCAGCCCGACCGCTGCGCCTTATCCGGTAACTATCGTCTTGAGTCCAACCCGGTAAGACACGACTTATC
GCCACTGGCAGCAGCCACTGGTAACAGGATTAGCAGAGCGAGGTATGTAGGCGGTGCTACAGAGTTCTTG
AAGTGGTGGCCTAACTACGGCTACACTAGAAGGACAGTATTTGGTATCTGCGCTCTGCTGAAGCCAGTTA
CCTTCGGAAAAAGAGTTGGTAGCTCTTGATCCGGCAAACAAACCACCGCTGGTAGCGGTGGTTTTTTTGT
TTGCAAGCAGCAGATTACGCGCAGAAAAAAAGGATCTCAAGAAGATCCTTTGATCTTTTCTACGGGGTCT
GACGCTCAGTGGAACGAAAACTCACGTTAAGGGATTTTGGTCATGAGATTATCAAAAAGGATCTTCACCT
AGATCCTTTTAAATTAAAAATGAAGTTTTAAATCAATCTAAAGTATATATGAGTAAACTTGGTCTGACAG
TTACCAATGCTTAATCAGTGAGGCACCTATCTCAGCGATCTGTCTATTTCGTTCATCCATAGTTGCCTGA
CTCCCCGTCGTGTAGATAACTACGATACGGGAGGGCTTACCATCTGGCCCCAGTGCTGCAATGATACCGC
GAGACCCACGCTCACCGGCTCCAGATTTATCAGCAATAAACCAGCCAGCCGGAAGGGCCGAGCGCAGAAG
TGGTCCTGCAACTTTATCCGCCTCCATCCAGTCTATTAATTGTTGCCGGGAAGCTAGAGTAAGTAGTTCG
CCAGTTAATAGTTTGCGCAACGTTGTTGCCATTGCTACAGGCATCGTGGTGTCACGCTCGTCGTTTGGTA
TGGCTTCATTCAGCTCCGGTTCCCAACGATCAAGGCGAGTTACATGATCCCCCATGTTGTGCAAAAAAGC
GGTTAGCTCCTTCGGTCCTCCGATCGTTGTCAGAAGTAAGTTGGCCGCAGTGTTATCACTCATGGTTATG
GCAGCACTGCATAATTCTCTTACTGTCATGCCATCCGTAAGATGCTTTTCTGTGACTGGTGAGTACTCAA
CCAAGTCATTCTGAGAATAGTGTATGCGGCGACCGAGTTGCTCTTGCCCGGCGTCAATACGGGATAATAC
CGCGCCACATAGCAGAACTTTAAAAGTGCTCATCATTGGAAAACGTTCTTCGGGGCGAAAACTCTCAAGG
ATCTTACCGCTGTTGAGATCCAGTTCGATGTAACCCACTCGTGCACCCAACTGATCTTCAGCATCTTTTA
CTTTCACCAGCGTTTCTGGGTGAGCAAAAACAGGAAGGCAAAATGCCGCAAAAAAGGGAATAAGGGCGAC
ACGGAAATGTTGAATACTCATACTCTTCCTTTTTCAATATTATTGAAGCATTTATCAGGGTTATTGTCTC
ATGAGCGGATACATATTTGAATGTATTTAGAAAAATAAACAAATAGGGGTTCCGCGCACATTTCCCCGAA
AAGTGCCACCTG
[124 nt withheld, positions 8203-8326]
C
[91 nt withheld, positions 8328-8418]
A
[49 nt withheld, positions 8420-8468]
CCTTTGACGTTGGAGTCCACGTTCTTT
[37 nt withheld, positions 8496-8532]
ACCCTATCTCGGTCTATTCTTTTGATTTATAAGGGATTTTGCCGATTTCGGCCTATTGGTTAAAAAATGA
GCTGATTTAACAAAAATTTAACGCGAATTTTAACAAAATATTAACGTTTACAATTTCCCATTCGCCATTC
AGGCTGCGCAACTGTTGGGAAGGGCGATCGGTGCGGGCCTCTTCGCTATTACGCCA
