>Addgene plasmid #40387 | pBACgus_Sumostar/LRRK2 1867-2186_G2019S | addgene partial sequence | sequence record 53028 | DSP2466Rev 5'-AATAACCCGGATCAGCTT-3'
TCGAGTGCGGCCGCAAGCTTATCAAGTGTTCAGGTCCAGGAAGCTGAGCTGACCACGGTCAGTGTGGCCA
CAGCCGAGCCAGATGGAAGCGTTGCGAGAGTTATGGTGAGTAGCAACCATACATTCCACGATAACATTCT
TAGGCAGGAGAATACGGCGAGTCAGACAGACGAGTTCAGCGCTGTTAAGGATGTCGAACACTTGAGCAGA
GGTTGGACGTTCCTGAGGGTTTTCTTTAAGGCACTGTTTGATGAGCTTCTCTACCATCGGCCACGGAGCG
CAACCGTATTCTTTAACCGGGTCTGGCAGCTTGCCCTGGATTTCCAGTTCGTCGAATTCGTTAGGGAACT
TCAGACCTTCTACGATACGGCCGCCGGTAGTCAGGATATCGTACAGGAGCAGACCGAACGAGTAAACGTC
AGCTTGCTGGTTGTAAATAACGTTGCCACGAGCCACTTCTGGAGCACGGAAACCCGGCGTACCTTCGCTT
GTTTTAATGCCCATGCGGCAGCAGTACTGCGCAATGGAATAGTCTGCAATCTTAGCGATGATGGCAGCGT
TCGGGTACAGAGTAAACAGCAGTACATTATGAGGTTTCAGGTCGCGATAAATGATCATTGCAGAATGAAG
ATAACGCAGGCCGTCAGCTACATGCAGAGCGATACGATGCTGCAGAGTACGGGTCAGAGAAGCCTTGTCC
TGCTGCAGCAGGCGGTCGAGAGAGCCCTTGGATGCCAGCTCCATCACCAGCATACGAGGACGGATGCCAG
CGGCCAGCAGGGAGATGAGGCTCGGATGGTGCAGATGACACAGAACGACCAGTTCCTGACGGAGCAGACG
GAGCGAGGTGTGCTTGTTGAAGATCTTTACGGCGACTTCTTCGCCTTCATAAGCAGCACGGT
