>Addgene plasmid #40387 | pBACgus_Sumostar/LRRK2 1867-2186_G2019S | addgene partial sequence | sequence record 53029 | DSP2466For 5'-GAATTTCGTCGACAGATC-3'
TAACCATCTCGCAATAAATAAGTATTTTACTGTTTTCGTAACAGTTTTGTAATAAAAAAACCTATAAATA
TAGGATCTATGGGTCATCACCATCATCATCACGGGTCCCTGCAGGACTCAGAAGTCAATCAAGAAGCTAA
GCCAGAGGTCAAGCCAGAAGTCAAGCCTGAGACTCACATCAATTTAAAGGTGTCCGATGGATCTTCAGAG
ATCTTCTTCAAGATCAAAAAGACCACTCCTTTAAGAAGGCTGATGGAAGCGTTCGCTAAAAGACAGGGTA
AGGAAATGGACTCCTTAACGTTCTTGTACGACGGTATTGAAATTCAAGCTGATCAGACCCCTGAAGATTT
GGACATGGAGGATAACGATATTATTGAGGCTCACAGAGAACAGATTGGAGGATCCATGCACCACCATCAC
CACCATCACCACGAGAACCTTTATTTCCAAGGAAACATCATGCTCAACAACGATGAGCTCGAATTTGAAC
AAGCTCCAGAATTCCTGCTCGGCGACGGCTCTTTCGGCTCCGTATACCGTGCTGCTTATGAAGGCGAAGA
AGTCGCCGTAAAGATCTTCAACAAGCACACCTCGCTCCGTCTGCTCCGTCAGGAACTGGTCGTTCTGTGT
CATCTGCACCATCCGAGCCTCATCTCCCTGCTGGCCGCTGGCATCCGTCCTCGTATGCTGGTGATGGAGC
TGGCATCCAAGGGCTCTCTCGACCGCCTGCTGCAGCAGGACAAGGCTTCTCTGACCCGTACTCTGCAGCA
TCGTATCGCTCTGCATGTAGCTGACGGCCTGCGTTATCTTCATTCTGCAATGATCATTTATCGCGACCTG
AAACCTCATA
